>Addgene plasmid #30256 | pETCON-HB21/design_48 | depositor partial sequence | sequence record 13912 | Author sequence
CATATGGAAAGAAAGAAATTGATCGCTAAGTTCGTTGAAATAGCATCCGAAAAGATGGGTAAAGACTTGG
AAACTGTCGATGAAGAAAATTTCTTTGTTTTCTTGGGTTTCGATTTCTTTGACGTTATCGATTTGGTTAT
GTTTTTCGAAGACGAATTCGCCTTGAGAATAGAAGATGAAGAAATCGCTAAGATCTCTCAAGTACAAAAC
TTGATCGATATCGTCATCAAAAAGTTAGAAGAAATCGATGACGAAGTATCAGAAGGTCTCGAG
