>Addgene plasmid #30256 | pETCON-HB21/design_48 | addgene partial sequence | sequence record 35431 | 30256 with GAL1
TTCCCTACTTCNTACATTTTCAATTAAGATGCAGTTACTTCGCTGTTTTTCAATATTTTCTGTTATTGCT
TCAGTTTTAGCACAGGAACTGACAACTATATGCGAGCAAATCCCCTCACCAACTTTAGAATCGACGCCGT
ACTCTTTGTCAACGACTACTATTTTGGCCAACGGGAAGGCAATGCAAGGAGTTTTTGAATATTACAAATC
AGTAACGTTTGTCAGTAATTGCGGTTCTCACCCCTCAACAACTAGCAAAGGCAGCCCCATAAACACACAG
TATGTTTTTAAGGACAATAGCTCGACGATTGAAGGTAGATACCCATACGACGTTCCAGACTACGCTCTGC
AGGCTAGTGGTGGAGGAGGCTCTGGTGGAGGCGGTAGCGGAGGCGGAGGGTCGGCTAGCCATATGGAAAG
AAAGAAATTGATCGCTAAGTTCGTTGAAATAGCATCCGAAAAGATGGGTAAAGACTTGGAAACTGTCGAT
GAAGAAAATTTCTTTGTTTTCTTGGGTTTCGATTTCTTTGACGTTATCGATTTGGTTATGTTTTTCGAAG
ACGAATTCGCCTTGAGAATAGAAGATGAAGAAATCGCTAAGATCTCTCAAGTACAAAACTTGATCGATAT
CGTCATCAAAAAGTTAGAAGAAATCGATGACGAAGTATCAGAAGGTCTCGAGGGGGGCGGATCCGAACAA
AAGCTTATTTCTGAAGAGGACTTGTAATAGAGATCTGATAACAACAGTGTAGATGTAACAAAATCGACTT
TGTTCCCACTGTACTTTTAGCTCGTACAAAATACAATATACTTTTCATTTCTCCGTAAACAACATGTTTT
CCCATG
