[The description below was written by a language model from this plasmid's Addgene catalogue record.]
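Description:
pETCON-HB21/design_48 is a yeast expression plasmid built on the pETCON backbone (about 5.4 kb without insert). It carries a 273 bp computationally designed open reading frame encoding HB21, a small protein designed to bind the hemagglutinin (HA) of the SC1918/H1 influenza virus. The coding sequence is entirely synthetic ("designed sequence") rather than derived from a natural organism. It was placed in the vector by restriction cloning between NdeI and XhoI sites, both of which remain intact, so the insert can be excised or exchanged for other designs. In bacteria the plasmid is maintained at high copy number under ampicillin selection.

The record gives no feature table. It therefore does not state the yeast promoter, the yeast origin of replication, the yeast selection marker, or any fusion partners or epitope tags flanking the insert. pETCON is generally known as a yeast surface display vector, in which the cloned protein is fused to a cell-wall anchoring partner so that binding to a labelled target can be measured on intact cells. However, the specific arrangement in this construct cannot be confirmed from the catalogue fields alone.

The associated publication is a community-wide assessment of protein-interface modelling aimed at improving design methodology, and the "design_48" label suggests the construct is one member of a numbered series of designs. The plasmid is thus best read as a vehicle for expressing one candidate HA binder in yeast for experimental testing, and as a reference example for benchmarking computational interface design. The record does not say whether this design binds its target.
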