Addgene plasmid #30256: pETCON-HB21/design_48
Depositing lab: David Baker. Depositing organization: University of Washington. Publication: Community-Wide Assessment of Protein-Interface Modeling Suggests Improvements to Design Methodology. Fleishman SJ, Whitehead TA, Strauch EM, Corn JE, Qin S, Zhou HX, Mitchell JC, Demerdash ON, Takeda-Shitaka M, Terashi G, Moal IH, Li X, Bates PA, Zacharias M, Park H, Ko JS, Lee H, Seok C, Bourquard T, Bernauer J, Poupon A, Aze J, Soner S, Ovali SK, Ozbek P, Tal NB, Haliloglu T, Hwang H, Vreven T, Pierce BG, Weng Z, Perez-Cano L, Pons C, Fernandez-Recio J, Jiang F, Yang F, Gong X, Cao L, Xu X, Liu B, Wang P, Li C, Wang C, Robert CH, Guharoy M, Liu S, Huang Y, Li L, Guo D, Chen Y, Xiao Y, London N, Itzhaki Z, Schueler-Furman O, Inbar Y, Patapov V, Cohen M, Schreiber G, Tsuchiya Y, Kanamori E, Standley DM, Nakamura H, Kinoshita K, Driggers CM, Hall RG, Morgan JL, Hsu VL, Zhan J, Yang Y, Zhou Y, Kastritis PL, Bonvin AM, Zhang W, Camacho CJ, Kilambi KP, Sircar A, Gray JJ, Ohue M, Uchikoga N, Matsuzaki Y, Ishida T, Akiyama Y, Khashan R, Bush S, Fouches D, Tropsha A, Esquivel-Rodriguez J, Kihara D, Stranges PB, Jacak R, Kuhlman B, Huang SY, Zou X, Wodak SJ, Janin J, Baker D. J Mol Biol. 2011 Sep 29. 10.1016/j.jmb.2011.09.031 PubMed 22001016.
Backbone
  Vector backbone: pETCON
  Backbone size w/o insert (bp): 5400
  Vector type: Yeast Expression
Growth in bacteria
  Bacterial resistance: Ampicillin, 100 μg/mL
  Growth temperature: 37°C
  Growth strain: DH5alpha
  Copy number: High Copy
Gene/Insert
  Gene/Insert name: SC1918/H1 HA designed binding protein HB21
  Species: Designed Sequence
  Insert size (bp): 273
  Cloning method: Restriction Enzyme; 5′ cloning site NdeI (not destroyed); 3′ cloning site XhoI (not destroyed)
  Sequencing primers: 5′ UP-GS
Resource information
  A portion of this plasmid was derived from a plasmid made by: Designed sequence
Terms and licenses: Academic/Nonprofit Terms; Industry Terms: Not Available to Industry
How to cite: pETCON-HB21/design_48 was a gift from David Baker (Addgene plasmid # 30256 ; http://n2t.net/addgene:30256 ; RRID:Addgene_30256)
